>Addgene plasmid #128185 | pFH59 | addgene full sequence | sequence record 252953 | Addgene NGS Result
TCTGTGAAGACAAGCAAGAATTCAAGCTTGGAGGTGCAGCGTGACCCGGTCGTGCCCCTCTCTAGAGATA
ATGAGCATTGCATGTCTAAGTTATAAAAAATTACCACATATTTTTTTTGTCACACTTGTTTGAAGTGCAG
TTTATCTATCTTTATACATATATTTAAACTTTACTCTACGAATAATATAATCTATAGTACTACAATAATA
TCAGTGTTTTAGAGAATCATATAAATGAACAGTTAGACATGGTCTAAAGGACAATTGAGTATTTTGACAA
CAGGACTCTACAGTTTTATCTTTTTAGTGTGCATGTGTTCTCCTTTTTTTTTGCAAATAGCTTCACCTAT
ATAATACTTCATCCATTTTATTAGTACATCCATTTAGGGTTTAGGGTTAATGGTTTTTATAGACTAATTT
TTTTAGTACATCTATTTTATTCTATTTTAGCCTCTAAATTAAGAAAACTAAAACTCTATTTTAGTTTTTT
TATTTAATAATTTAGATATAAAATAGAATAAAATAAAGTGACTAAAAATTAAACAAATACCCTTTAAGAA
ATTAAAAAAACTAAGGAAACATTTTTCTTGTTTCGAGTAGATAATGCCAGCCTGTTAAACGCCGTCGACG
AGTCTAACGGACACCAACCAGCGAACCAGCAGCGTCGCGTCGGGCCAAGCGAAGCAGACGGCACGGCATC
TCTGTCGCTGCCTCTGGACCCCTCTCGAGAGTTCCGCTCCACCGTTGGACTTGCTCCGCTGTCGGCATCC
AGAAATTGCGTGGCGGAGCGGCAGACGTGAGCCGGCACGGCAGGCGGCCTCCTCCTCCTCTCACGGCACG
GCAGCTACGGGGGATTCCTTTCCCACCGCTCCTTCGCTTTCCCTTCCTCGCCCGCCGTAATAAATAGACA
CCCCCTCCACACCCTCTTTCCCCAACCTCGTGTTGTTCGGAGCGCACACACACACAACCAGATCTCCCCC
AAATCCACCCGTCGGCACCTCCGCTTCAAGGTACGCCGCTCGTCCTCCCCCCCCCCCCCTCTCTACCTTC
TCTAGATCGGCGTTCCGGTCCATGGTTAGGGCCCGGTAGTTCTACTTCTGTTCATGTTTGTGTTAGATCC
GTGTTTGTGTTAGATCCGTGCTGCTAGCGTTCGTACACGGATGCGACCTGTACGTCAGACACGTTCTGAT
TGCTAACTTGCCAGTGTTTCTCTTTGGGGAATCCTGGGATGGCTCTAGCCGTTCCGCAGACGGGATCGAT
TTCATGATTTTTTTTGTTTCGTTGCATAGGGTTTGGTTTGCCCTTTTCCTTTATTTCAATATATGCCGTG
CACTTGTTTGTCGGGTCATCTTTTCATGCTTTTTTTTGTCTTGGTTGTGATGATGTGGTCTGGTTGGGCG
GTCGTTCTAGATCGGAGTAGAATTCTGTTTCAAACTACCTGGTGGATTTATTAATTTTGGATCTGTATGT
GTGTGCCATACATATTCATAGTTACGAATTGAAGATGATGGATGGAAATATCGATCTAGGATAGGTATAC
ATGTTGATGCGGGTTTTACTGATGCATATACAGAGATGCTTTTTGTTCGCTTGGTTGTGATGATGTGGTG
TGGTTGGGCGGTCGTTCATTCGTTCTAGATCGGAGTAGAATACTGTTTCAAACTACCTGGTGTATTTATT
AATTTTGGAACTGTATGTGTGTGTCATACATCTTCATAGTTACGAGTTTAAGATGGATGGAAATATCGAT
CTAGGATAGGTATACATGTTGATGTGGGTTTTACTGATGCATATACATGATGGCATATGCAGCATCTATT
CATATGCTCTAACCTTGAGTACCTATCTATTATAATAAACAAGTATGTTTTATAATTATTTTGATCTTGA
TATACTTGGATGATGGCATATGCAGCAGCTATATGTGGATTTTTTTAGCCCTGCCTTCATACGCTATTTA
TTTGCTTGGTACTGTTTCTTTTGTCGATGCTCACCCTGTTGTTTGGTGTTACTTCTGCAGGAATGTCTGA
TCTCGTGCTCGGACTCGATATCGGAATCGGATCTGTTGGAGTGGGAATCCTCAACAAGGTTACCGGTGAG
ATCATCCACAAGAACTCTAGGATCTTCCCTGCTGCTCAGGCTGAGAACAACCTCGTGAGAAGAACTAACA
GGCAGGGTAGAAGGCTCGCTAGAAGAAAGAAGCACAGAAGGGTTAGGCTCAACAGACTCTTCGAGGAATC
TGGACTCATCACCGATTTCACCAAGATCTCTATCAACCTCAACCCTTACCAGCTCAGGGTGAAGGGACTT
ACCGATGAGCTTTCTAACGAGGAACTCTTCATTGCTCTCAAGAACATGGTGAAGCACAGGGGTATCAGTT
ACCTCGATGATGCTTCTGATGATGGAAACTCTTCTGTGGGAGATTACGCTCAGATCGTGAAAGAGAACTC
TAAGCAGCTCGAGACTAAGACCCCTGGACAAATCCAGCTTGAGAGATACCAGACTTACGGACAGCTTAGG
GGAGATTTCACCGTTGAGAAGGATGGAAAGAAACACAGGCTCATCAACGTGTTCCCTACCTCTGCTTACA
GATCTGAGGCTCTCAGAATCCTCCAGACCCAGCAAGAATTCAACCCTCAGATCACCGATGAGTTCATCAA
CAGATACCTCGAGATCCTCACTGGTAAGAGGAAGTACTATCACGGACCTGGAAACGAGAAGTCTAGGACC
GATTACGGAAGGTACAGAACCTCTGGTGAGACTCTCGATAACATCTTCGGTATCCTCATCGGAAAGTGCA
CATTCTACCCAGATGAATTCAGGGCTGCTAAGGCTTCTTACACCGCTCAAGAGTTCAACCTCCTCAACGA
TCTCAACAACCTCACTGTGCCTACCGAGACAAAGAAGCTCTCTAAAGAGCAGAAGAACCAGATCATCAAC
TACGTGAAGAACGAGAAGGCTATGGGACCTGCTAAGCTTTTCAAGTATATCGCTAAGCTCCTCTCTTGTG
ATGTGGCTGATATCAAGGGATACAGGATCGATAAGTCTGGAAAGGCTGAGATCCACACCTTCGAGGCTTA
CAGAAAGATGAAAACCCTCGAAACCTTGGATATCGAGCAGATGGATAGGGAAACCCTCGATAAGCTCGCT
TACGTGCTCACTCTCAACACTGAGAGAGAGGGAATCCAAGAGGCTCTCGAACATGAGTTCGCTGATGGAT
CTTTCTCACAAAAGCAAGTGGATGAGCTTGTGCAGTTCAGAAAGGCTAACTCTTCTATCTTCGGAAAGGG
ATGGCACAACTTCTCTGTGAAGCTTATGATGGAACTTATCCCTGAGCTTTACGAGACTTCTGAGGAACAG
ATGACCATCCTCACCAGGCTCGGAAAGCAAAAGACCACCTCTTCATCTAACAAGACCAAGTATATTGATG
AGAAGCTCCTCACCGAAGAGATCTACAACCCTGTGGTTGCTAAGTCTGTGAGGCAGGCTATCAAGATCGT
TAACGCTGCTATCAAAGAATACGGTGATTTTGATAACATCGTGATCGAGATGGCAAGGGAAACAAACGAG
GATGATGAGAAAAAGGCTATCCAAAAGATCCAGAAAGCTAACAAGGATGAGAAGGATGCTGCTATGCTCA
AGGCTGCTAACCAGTACAATGGTAAGGCTGAGCTTCCTCACTCTGTGTTCCATGGTCATAAGCAGCTTGC
TACCAAGATCAGACTCTGGCATCAACAGGGTGAGAGATGCCTCTACACTGGAAAGACCATCTCTATCCAT
GATCTCATCAACAACTCTAACCAGTTCGAAGTGGATCACATCCTCCCACTCTCAATCACCTTCGATGATT
CTCTCGCAAACAAGGTGCTCGTGTACGCTACCGCTAATCAAGAGAAGGGACAGAGGACTCCATACCAGGC
ACTCGATTCTATGGATGATGCATGGTCATTCAGGGAACTCAAGGCTTTCGTGAGAGAGTCTAAGACCCTC
AGTAACAAGAAAAAAGAGTACCTCCTCACTGAGGAAGATATCTCTAAGTTCGATGTGAGGAAGAAGTTCA
TTGAGAGGAACCTCGTGGATACCAGGTACGCTTCTAGAGTTGTGCTCAACGCTCTCCAAGAGCATTTCAG
GGCTCACAAGATCGATACAAAGGTGTCAGTGGTGAGGGGACAGTTCACTTCTCAGCTTAGAAGGCACTGG
GGAATCGAAAAGACCAGGGATACTTACCATCACCACGCTGTGGATGCTCTTATTATCGCTGCTTCATCTC
AGCTCAACCTCTGGAAGAAGCAGAAAAACACCCTCGTGTCTTACTCTGAGGATCAGCTCCTCGATATTGA
GACTGGTGAGCTTATCTCAGATGATGAGTACAAAGAGTCAGTTTTCAAGGCACCATACCAGCATTTCGTT
GATACCCTCAAGTCTAAAGAGTTCGAGGATTCTATCCTCTTCAGTTACCAAGTGGATTCTAAGTTCAATA
GAAAGATCTCTGATGCTACCATCTACGCTACCAGGCAAGCTAAGGTGGGAAAGGATAAGGCTGATGAGAC
ATACGTGCTCGGTAAGATCAAGGATATCTACACCCAGGATGGATACGATGCTTTCATGAAGATCTATAAG
AAGGATAAGTCTAAGTTCCTCATGTACAGGCACGATCCACAGACATTCGAGAAGGTGATCGAGCCTATCC
TCGAGAACTACCCTAACAAGCAGATCAACGATAAGGGAAAAGAAGTGCCTTGCAACCCATTCCTCAAGTA
CAAAGAAGAACACGGTTACATCAGAAAGTACTCTAAGAAGGGAAACGGACCTGAGATCAAGTCTCTCAAG
TACTACGATTCTAAGCTCGGAAACCACATCGATATCACCCCTAAGAATTCTAACAACAAGGTGGTGCTCC
AGTCTGTGTCTCCTTGGAGGGCTGATGTGTACTTCAACAAGACTACCGGAAAGTACGAGATCCTTGGACT
CAAGTACGCTGATCTCCAGTTCGATAAGGGTACTGGAACCTACAAGATCTCACAAGAAAAGTACAACGAT
ATCAAAAAGAAAGAGGGTGTTGATTCTGATTCAGAGTTCAAGTTCACCCTCTACAAGAACGATTTGCTCC
TCGTGAAGGATACTGAGACAAAAGAGCAGCAGCTTTTCAGATTCCTTTCTAGGACCATGCCTAAGCAGAA
GCACTACGTTGAGCTTAAGCCTTACGATAAGCAAAAGTTCGAGGGTGGTGAGGCACTCATCAAGGTTCTC
GGAAACGTTGCAAACTCTGGACAGTGCAAGAAGGGACTCGGAAAGTCTAACATCTCAATCTACAAGGTGA
GGACCGATGTGCTTGGAAACCAGCACATCATCAAGAATGAGGGTGATAAGCCTAAGCTCGATTTCTCAAG
GGCTGATCCTAAGAAGAAGAGGAAGGTTTGAGCTTGTCAAGCAGATCGTTCAAACATTTGGCAATAAAGT
TTCTTAAGATTGAATCCTGTTGCCGGTCTTGCGATGATTATCATATAATTTCTGTTGAATTACGTTAAGC
ATGTAATAATTAACATGTAATGCATGACGTTATTTATGAGATGGGTTTTTATGATTAGAGTCCCGCAATT
ATACATTTAATACGCGATAGAAAACAAAATATAGCGCGCAAACTAGGATAAATTATCGCGCGCGGTGTCA
TCTATGTTACTAGATCGACGCTACTATTGTCTTCTGCACGAAGTGGTTTAAACTATCAGTGTTTGACAGG
ATATATTGGCGGGTAAACCTAAGAGAAAAGAGCGTTTATTAGAATAATCGGATATTTAAAAGGGCGTGAA
AAGGTTTATCCGTTCGTCCATTTGTATGTGCATGCCAACCACAGGGTTCCCCAGATCAGGCGCTGGCTGC
TGAACCCCCAGCCGGAACTGACCCCACAAGGCCCTAGCGTTTGCAATGCACCAGGTCATCATTGACCCAG
GCGTGTTCCACCAGGCCGCTGCCTCGCAACTCTTCGCAGGCTTCGCCGACCTGCTCGCGCCACTTCTTCA
CGCGGGTGGAATCCGATCCGCACATGAGGCGGAAGGTTTCCAGCTTGAGCGGGTACGGCTCCCGGTGCGA
GCTGAAATAGTCGAACATCCGTCGGGCCGTCGGCGACAGCTTGCGGTACTTCTCCCATATGAATTTCGTG
TAGTGGTCGCCAGCAAACAGCACGACGATTTCCTCGTCGATCAGGACCTGGCAACGGGACGTTTTCTTGC
CACGGTCCAGGACGCGGAAGCGGTGCAGCAGCGACACCGATTCCAGGTGCCCAACGCGGTCGGACGTGAA
GCCCATCGCCGTCGCCTGTAGGCGCGACAGGCATTCCTCGGCCTTCGTGTAATACCGGCCATTGATCGAC
CAGCCCAGGTCCTGGCAAAGCTCGTAGAACGTGAAGGTGATCGGCTCGCCGATAGGGGTGCGCTTCGCGT
ACTCCAACACCTGCTGCCACACCAGTTCGTCATCGTCGGCCCGCAGCTCGACGCCGGTGTAGGTGATCTT
CACGTCCTTGTTGACGTGGAAAATGACCTTGTTTTGCAGCGCCTCGCGCGGGATTTTCTTGTTGCGCGTG
GTGAACAGGGCAGAGCGGGCCGTGTCGTTTGGCATCGCTCGCATCGTGTCCGGCCACGGCGCAATATCGA
ACAAGGAAAGCTGCATTTCCTTGATCTGCTGCTTCGTGTGTTTCAGCAACGCGGCCTGCTTGGCCTCGCT
GACCTGTTTTGCCAGGTCCTCGCCGGCGGTTTTTCGCTTCTTGGTCGTCATAGTTCCTCGCGTGTCGATG
GTCATCGACTTCGCCAAACCTGCCGCCTCCTGTTCAAGACGACGCGAACGCTCCACGGCGGCCGATGGCG
CGGGCAGGGCAGGGGGAGCCAGTTGCACGCTGTCGCGCTCGATCTTGGCCGTAGCTTGCTGGACCATCGA
GCCGACGGACTGGAAGGTTTCGCGGGGCGCACGCATGACGGTGCGGCTTGCGATGGTTTCGGCATCCTCG
GCGGAAAACCCCGCGTCGATCAGTTCTTGCCTGTATGCCTTCCGGTCAAACGTCCGATTCATTCACCCTC
CTTGCGGGATTGCCCCGACTCACGCCGGGGCAATGTGCCCTTATTCCTGATTTGACCCGCCTGGTGCCTT
GGTGTCCAGATAATCCACCTTATCGGCAATGAAGTCGGTCCCGTAGACCGTCTGGCCGTCCTTCTCGTAC
TTGGTATTCCGAATCTTGCCCTGCACGAATACCAGCGACCCCTTGCCCAAATACTTGCCGTGGGCCTCGG
CCTGAGAGCCAAAACACTTGATGCGGAAGAAGTCGGTGCGCTCCTGCTTGTCGCCGGCATCGTTGCGCCA
CATCTAGGATCTGCCAGGAACCGTAAAAAGGCCGCGTTGCTGGCGTTTTTCCATAGGCTCCGCCCCCCTG
ACGAGCATCACAAAAATCGACGCTCAAGTCAGAGGTGGCGAAACCCGACAGGACTATAAAGATACCAGGC
GTTTCCCCCTGGAAGCTCCCTCGTGCGCTCTCCTGTTCCGACCCTGCCGCTTACCGGATACCTGTCCGCC
TTTCTCCCTTCGGGAAGCGTGGCGCTTTCTCATAGCTCACGCTGTAGGTATCTCAGTTCGGTGTAGGTCG
TTCGCTCCAAGCTGGGCTGTGTGCACGAACCCCCCGTTCAGCCCGACCGCTGCGCCTTATCCGGTAACTA
TCGTCTTGAGTCCAACCCGGTAAGACACGACTTATCGCCACTGGCAGCAGCCACTGGTAACAGGATTAGC
AGAGCGAGGTATGTAGGCGGTGCTACAGAGTTCTTGAAGTGGTGGCCTAACTACGGCTACACTAGAAGAA
CAGTATTTGGTATCTGCGCTCTGCTGAAGCCAGTTACCTTCGGAAAAAGAGTTGGTAGCTCTTGATCCGG
CAAACAAACCACCGCTGGTAGCGGTGGTTTTTTTGTTTGCAAGCAGCAGATTACGCGCAGAAAAAAAGGA
TCTCAAGAAGATCCTTTGATCTTTTCTACGGGGTCTGACGCTCAGTGGAACGAAAACTCACGTTAAGGGA
TTTTGGTCATGAGATTATCAAAAAGGATCTTCACCTAGATCCTTTTAAATTAAAAATGAAGTTTTAAATC
AATCTAAAGTATATATGAGTAAACTTGGTCTGACAGTTACCAATGCTTAATCAGTGAGGCACCTATCTCA
GCGATCTGTCTATTTCGTTCATCCATAGTTGCCTGACTCCCCGTCGTGTAGATAACTACGATACGGGAGG
GCTTACCATCTGGCCCCAGTGCTGCAATGATACCGCGAGAACCACGCTCACCGGCTCCAGATTTATCAGC
AATAAACCAGCCAGCCGGAAGGGCCGAGCGCAGAAGTGGTCCTGCAACTTTATCCGCCTCCATCCAGTCT
ATTAATTGTTGCCGGGAAGCTAGAGTAAGTAGTTCGCCAGTTAATAGTTTGCGCAACGTTGTTGCCATTG
CTACAGGCATCGTGGTGTCACGCTCGTCGTTTGGTATGGCTTCATTCAGCTCCGGTTCCCAACGATCAAG
GCGAGTTACATGATCCCCCATGTTGTGCAAAAAAGCGGTTAGCTCCTTCGGTCCTCCGATCGTTGTCAGA
AGTAAGTTGGCCGCAGTGTTATCACTCATGGTTATGGCAGCACTGCATAATTCTCTTACTGTCATGCCAT
CCGTAAGATGCTTTTCTGTGACTGGTGAGTACTCAACCAAGTCATTCTGAGAATAGTGTATGCGGCGACC
GAGTTGCTCTTGCCCGGCGTCAATACGGGATAATACCGCGCCACATAGCAGAACTTTAAAAGTGCTCATC
ATTGGAAAACGTTCTTCGGGGCGAAAACTCTCAAGGATCTTACCGCTGTTGAGATCCAGTTCGATGTAAC
CCACTCGTGCACCCAACTGATCTTCAGCATCTTTTACTTTCACCAGCGTTTCTGGGTGAGCAAAAACAGG
AAGGCAAAATGCCGCAAAAAAGGGAATAAGGGCGACACGGAAATGTTGAATACTCATACTCTTCCTTTTT
CAATATTATTGAAGCATTTATCAAGGTTATTGTCTCATGAGCGGATACATATTTGAATGTATTTAGAAAA
ATAAACAAATAGGGGTTCCGCGCACGAATTGGCCAGCGCTGCCATTTTTGGGGTGAGGCCGTTCGCGGCC
GAGGGGCGCAGCCCCTGGGGGGATGGGAGGCCCGCGTTAGCGGGCCGGGAGGGTTCGAGAAGGGGGGGCA
CCCCCCTTCGGCGTGCGCGGTCACGCGCACAGGGCGCAGCCCTGGTTAAAAACAAGGTTTATAAATATTG
GTTTAAAAGCAGGTTAAAAGACAGGTTAGCGGTGGCCGAAAAACGGGCGGAAACCCTTGCAAATGCTGGA
TTTTCTGCCTGTGGACAGCCCCTCAAATGTCAATAGGTGCGCCCCTCATCTGTCAGCACTCTGCCCCTCA
AGTGTCAAGGATCGCGCCCCTCATCTGTCAGTAGTCGCGCCCCTCAAGTGTCAATACCGCAGGGCACTTA
TCCCCAGGCTTGTCCACATCATCTGTGGGAAACTCGCGTAAAATCAGGCGTTTTCGCCGATTTGCGAGGC
TGGCCAGCTCCACGTCGCCGGCCGAAATCGAGCCTGCCCCTCATCTGTCAACGCCGCGCCGGGTGAGTCG
GCCCCTCAAGTGTCAACGTCCGCCCCTCATCTGTCAGTGAGGGCCAAGTTTTCCGCGAGGTATCCACAAC
GCCGGCGGCCGCGGTGTCTCGCACACGGCTTCGACGGCGTTTCTGGCGCGTTTGCAGGGCCATAGACGGC
CGCCAGCCCAGCGGCGAGGGCAACCAGCCCGGTGAGCGTCGCAAAGGAGATCCTGATCTGACTGATGGGC
TGCCTGTATCGAGTGGTGATTTTGTGCCGAGCTGCCGGTCGGGGAGCTGTTGGCTGGCTGGTGGCAGGAT
ATATTGTGGTGTAAACAAATTGACGCTTAGACAACTTAATAACACATTGCGGACGTTTTTAATGTACTGG
GGTGGATGCAGTGGGCCCCAC
Features (pLannotate 1.2.2; 11 found; start..end, strand, type, name):
     34..2020    +  promoter       Ubi promoter: maize polyubiquitin gene promoter
   2023..5385    +  CDS            cas9-1: CAS9A_STRTD - Also known as csn1. Experimental evidence at protein level: Swiss-Prot protein existence level 1. CRISPR (clustered regularly interspaced short palindromic repeat) is an adaptive immune system that provides protection against mobile genetic elements (viruses, transposable elements and conjugative plasmids). CRISPR clusters contain spacers, sequences complementary to antecedent mobile elements, and target invading nucleic acids. CRISPR clusters are transcribed and processed into CRISPR RNA (crRNA). In type II CRISPR systems correct processing of pre-crRNA requires a trans- encoded
   5434..5686    +  terminator     NOS terminator: nopaline synthase terminator and poly(A) signal
   5734..5758    +  misc_feature   RB T-DNA repeat: right border repeat from nopaline C58 T-DNA
   5870..5890    -  CDS            TetR (fragment): tetracycline resistance regulatory protein; tetR
   5917..7062    -  CDS            trfA: TRFA_ECOLX - Experimental evidence at protein level: Swiss-Prot protein existence level 1. Also involved in plasmid copy number control, promoting intermolecular coupling of protein bound iterons at oriV, which inhibits replication initiation. From Escherichia coli.
   7398..7986    -  rep_origin     ori: high-copy-number ColE1/pMB1/pBR322/pUC origin of replication
   8157..9017    -  CDS            AmpR: β-lactamase; bla; confers resistance to ampicillin, carbenicillin, and related antibiotics
   9018..9122    -  promoter       AmpR promoter: bla
   9209..9840    -  rep_origin     oriV: incP origin of replication
   9932..9956    +  misc_feature   LB T-DNA repeat: left border repeat from nopaline C58 T-DNA
