[The description below was written by a language model from this plasmid's Addgene catalogue record and pLannotate feature annotations shown in this document.]
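Description:
pFH59 is a Level 1 module from a Golden Gate/MoClo-style modular cloning toolkit for plant genome editing, built in the pICH47742 acceptor backbone. It is a roughly 10 kb plasmid propagated in E. coli under ampicillin selection (AmpR, β-lactamase, with its own bla promoter). It replicates at high copy from a ColE1/pUC-type origin. The backbone also carries the broad-host-range IncP oriV together with the trfA replication initiator gene, an arrangement that allows maintenance in Agrobacterium. Left and right border repeats from nopaline-type T-DNA flank the cargo, so the cassette sits in a T-DNA context. A short TetR fragment is annotated in the backbone and appears to be a vestigial remnant rather than a functional gene.

The payload is a single transcription unit. The maize polyubiquitin (ZmUBI) promoter, a strong constitutive promoter widely used in cereals and other monocots, drives a Cas9 coding sequence. The nopaline synthase (NOS) terminator and poly(A) signal close the unit. The nuclease is "StCas9", which the feature annotation matches to the Streptococcus thermophilus Cas9 orthologue rather than the common S. pyogenes enzyme. The record describes it as codon optimized for Arabidopsis. The annotation does not identify any nuclear localization signals or epitope tags, and no guide RNA cassette or plant selectable marker is present.

As a Level 1 part, pFH59 is meant to be combined with other Level 1 modules, such as guide RNA expression units and plant selection markers. These are assembled into a higher-level multigene binary construct for delivering a complete CRISPR editing system into plants.
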