Addgene plasmid #128185: pFH59
Purpose: Level1 ZmUBIp::StCas9 (Arabidopsis codon optimized):NOSt
Depositing lab: Vladimir Nekrasov. Depositing organization: Rothamsted Research. Publication: A modular cloning toolkit for genome editing in plants. Hahn F, Korolev A, Sanjurjo Loures L, Nekrasov V. BMC Plant Biol. 2020 Apr 23;20(1):179. doi: 10.1186/s12870-020-02388-2. PubMed 32326901.
Backbone
  Vector backbone: pICH47742
  Vector type: Plant Expression, CRISPR, Synthetic Biology
Growth in bacteria
  Bacterial resistance: Ampicillin, 100 μg/mL
  Growth temperature: 37°C
  Growth strain: DH5alpha
  Copy number: High Copy
Gene/Insert
  Gene/Insert name: ZmUBIp::StCas9 (Arabidopsis codon optimized):NOSt
  Species: Synthetic
Terms and licenses: Academic/Nonprofit Terms; Industry Terms: Not Available to Industry
How to cite: pFH59 was a gift from Vladimir Nekrasov (Addgene plasmid # 128185 ; http://n2t.net/addgene:128185 ; RRID:Addgene_128185)
